>Addgene plasmid #59799 | GFP-CHC17KDP | depositor full sequence | sequence record 94402 | GFP-CHC17KDP sequence 10646 bps
TAGTTATTAATAGTAATCAATTACGGGGTCATTAGTTCATAGCCCATATATGGAGTTCCGCGTTACATAA
CTTACGGTAAATGGCCCGCCTGGCTGACCGCCCAACGACCCCCGCCCATTGACGTCAATAATGACGTATG
TTCCCATAGTAACGCCAATAGGGACTTTCCATTGACGTCAATGGGTGGAGTATTTACGGTAAACTGCCCA
CTTGGCAGTACATCAAGTGTATCATATGCCAAGTACGCCCCCTATTGACGTCAATGACGGTAAATGGCCC
GCCTGGCATTATGCCCAGTACATGACCTTATGGGACTTTCCTACTTGGCAGTACATCTACGTATTAGTCA
TCGCTATTACCATGGTGATGCGGTTTTGGCAGTACATCAATGGGCGTGGATAGCGGTTTGACTCACGGGG
ATTTCCAAGTCTCCACCCCATTGACGTCAATGGGAGTTTGTTTTGGCACCAAAATCAACGGGACTTTCCA
AAATGTCGTAACAACTCCGCCCCATTGACGCAAATGGGCGGTAGGCGTGTACGGTGGGAGGTCTATATAA
GCAGAGCTGGTTTAGTGAACCGTCAGATCCGCTAGCGCTACCGGTCGCCACCATGGTGAGCAAGGGCGAG
GAGCTGTTCACCGGGGTGGTGCCCATCCTGGTCGAGCTGGACGGCGACGTAAACGGCCACAAGTTCAGCG
TGTCCGGCGAGGGCGAGGGCGATGCCACCTACGGCAAGCTGACCCTGAAGTTCATCTGCACCACCGGCAA
GCTGCCCGTGCCCTGGCCCACCCTCGTGACCACCCTGACCTACGGCGTGCAGTGCTTCAGCCGCTACCCC
GACCACATGAAGCAGCACGACTTCTTCAAGTCCGCCATGCCCGAAGGCTACGTCCAGGAGCGCACCATCT
TCTTCAAGGACGACGGCAACTACAAGACCCGCGCCGAGGTGAAGTTCGAGGGCGACACCCTGGTGAACCG
CATCGAGCTGAAGGGCATCGACTTCAAGGAGGACGGCAACATCCTGGGGCACAAGCTGGAGTACAACTAC
AACAGCCACAACGTCTATATCATGGCCGACAAGCAGAAGAACGGCATCAAGGTGAACTTCAAGATCCGCC
ACAACATCGAGGACGGCAGCGTGCAGCTCGCCGACCACTACCAGCAGAACACCCCCATCGGCGACGGCCC
CGTGCTGCTGCCCGACAACCACTACCTGAGCACCCAGTCCGCCCTGAGCAAAGACCCCAACGAGAAGCGC
GATCACATGGTCCTGCTGGAGTTCGTGACCGCCGCCGGGATCACTCTCGGCATGGACGAGCTGTACAAGT
CCGGACTCAGATCTATGGCCCAGATTCTGCCAATTCGTTTTCAGGAGCATCTCCAGCTCCAGAACCTGGG
TATCAACCCAGCAAACATTGGCTTCAGTACCCTGACTATGGAGTCTGACAAATTCATCTGCATTAGAGAA
AAAGTAGGAGAGCAGGCCCAGGTGGTAATCATTGATATGAATGACCCAAGTAATCCGATCAGACGTCCTA
TTTCAGCAGACAGCGCCATCATGAATCCAGCTAGCAAAGTAATTGCACTGAAAGCTGGGAAAACTCTTCA
GATTTTTAACATTGAAATGAAAAGTAAAATGAAGGCTCATACCATGACTGATGATGTCACCTTTTGGAAA
TGGATCTCTTTGAATACGGTTGCTCTTGTTACGGATAATGCAGTTTATCACTGGAGTATGGAAGGAGAGT
CTCAGCCAGTGAAAATGTTTGATCGCCATTCTAGCCTTGCAGGGTGCCAGATTATCAATTACCGTACAGA
TGCAAAACAAAAGTGGTTACTTCTGACTGGTATATCTGCACAGCAAAATCGTGTGGTGGGAGCTATGCAG
CTATATTCTGTAGATAGGAAAGTGTCTCAGCCCATTGAAGGACATGCAGCTAGCTTTGCACAGTTTAAGA
TGGAAGGAAATGCAGAAGAATCAACGTTATTTTGTTTTGCAGTTCGGGGCCAAGCTGGAGGGAAGTTACA
TATTATTGAAGTTGGCACACCACCTACAGGGAACCAGCCCTTTCCAAAGAAGGCAGTGGATGTCTTCTTT
CCTCCAGAAGCACAAAATGATTTTCCTGTTGCAATGCAGATCAGTGAAAAGCATGATGTGGTGTTCTTGA
TAACCAAGTATGGTTATATCCACCTCTATGATCTTGAGACTGGTACCTGCATCTACATGAATAGAATCAG
TGGAGAAACAATTTTTGTTACTGCACCTCATGAAGCCACAGCTGGAATAATTGGAGTAAACAGAAAGGGA
CAAGTTCTGTCAGTGTGTGTGGAAGAAGAAAACATAATTCCTTACATCACCAATGTTCTACAAAATCCTG
ATTTGGCTCTGAGAATGGCTGTACGTAATAACTTAGCCGGTGCTGAAGAACTCTTTGCCCGGAAATTTAA
TGCTCTTTTTGCCCAGGGAAATTACTCGGAGGCAGCAAAGGTGGCTGCTAATGCACCAAAGGGAATTCTT
CGTACTCCAGACACTATCCGTCGGTTCCAGAGTGTCCCAGCCCAGCCAGGTCAAACTTCTCCTCTACTTC
AGTACTTTGGTATCCTTTTGGACCAGGGACAGCTCAACAAATACGAATCCTTAGAGCTTTGTAGGCCTGT
ACTTCAGCAAGGGCGAAAACAGCTTTTGGAGAAATGGTTAAAAGAAGATAAGCTGGAATGTTCTGAAGAA
CTGGGTGATCTTGTGAAATCTGTGGACCCTACATTGGCACTTAGTGTGTACCTAAGGGCTAACGTCCCAA
ATAAAGTCATTCAGTGCTTTGCAGAAACAGGTCAAGTCCAAAAGATTGTTTTATATGCTAAAAAAGTTGG
ATACACTCCAGATTGGATATTTCTGCTGAGAAATGTAATGCGAATCAGTCCAGATCAGGGACAGCAGTTT
GCCCAAATGTTAGTTCAAGATGAAGAGCCTCTTGCTGACATCACACAGATTGTAGATGTCTTTATGGAAT
ACAATCTAATTCAGCAGTGTACTGCATTCTTGCTTGATGCTCTGAAGAATAATCGCCCATCTGAAGGTCC
TTTACAGACGCGGTTACTTGAGATGAACCTTATGCATGCGCCTCAAGTTGCAGATGCTATTCTAGGCAAT
CAGATGTTCACACATTATGACCGGGCTCATATTGCTCAACTGTGTGAAAAGGCTGGCCTACTGCAGCGTG
CATTAGAACATTTCACTGATTTATATGATATAAAACGTGCAGTGGTTCACACCCATCTTCTTAACCCTGA
GTGGTTAGTCAACTACTTTGGTTCCTTATCAGTAGAAGACTCCCTAGAATGTCTCAGAGCCATGCTGTCT
GCCAACATCCGTCAGAATCTGCAGATTTGTGTTCAGGTGGCTTCTAAATATCATGAACAACTGTCAACTC
AGTCTCTGATTGAACTTTTTGAATCTTTCAAGAGTTTTGAAGGTCTCTTTTATTTTCTGGGATCCATTGT
TAACTTTAGCCAGGACCCAGATGTGCACTTTAAATATATTCAGGCAGCTTGCAAGACTGGGCAAATCAAA
GAAGTAGAAAGAATCTGTAGAGAAAGCAACTGCTACGATCCTGAGCGAGTCAAGAATTTTCTTAAGGAAG
CAAAACTAACAGATCAGCTACCACTTATCATTGTGTGTGATCGATTTGACTTTGTCCATGATTTGGTGCT
CTATTTATATAGAAATAATCTTCAAAAGTATATAGAGATATATGTACAGAAGGTGAATCCAAGTCGACTT
CCTGTAGTTATTGGAGGATTACTTGATGTTGACTGTTCTGAAGATGTCATAAAAAACTTGATTCTTGTTG
TAAGAGGTCAATTCTCTACTGATGAGCTTGTTGCTGAGGTTGAAAAAAGAAACAGATTGAAACTGCTTCT
GCCTTGGCTAGAGGCCAGAATTCATGAGGGCTGTGAGGAGCCTGCTACTCACAATGCCTTAGCCAAAATC
TACATAGACAGTAATAACAACCCGGAGAGATTTCTTCGTGAAAATCCCTACTATGACAGTCGCGTTGTTG
GAAAGTATTGTGAGAAGAGAGATCCACATCTGGCCTGTGTTGCTTATGAACGTGGCCAATGTGATCTGGA
ACTTATTAATGTTTGCAATGAGAATTCCCTCTTCAAAAGTCTTTCTCGCTACCTGGTACGTCGAAAGGAT
CCAGAATTGTGGGGCAGCGTGCTGCTGGAAAGCAATCCTTACAGGAGACCCCTAATTGACCAGGTTGTAC
AAACAGCTTTGTCTGAGACTCAGGACCCTGAAGAAGTGTCAGTAACTGTAAAGGCTTTCATGACTGCAGA
CCTTCCTAATGAACTCATTGAACTGCTGGAGAAAATTGTCCTTGATAACTCTGTATTCAGTGAACACAGG
AATCTGCAAAACCTCCTTATCCTCACTGCAATTAAGGCTGACCGTACACGTGTTATGGAGTATATTAACC
GCCTGGATAATTATGATGCCCCAGATATTGCCAATATCGCCATCAGCAATGAGCTGTTTGAAGAAGCATT
TGCCATTTTCCGGAAATTTGATGTCAATACTTCAGCAGTTCAGGTCTTAATTGAGCATATTGGAAACTTG
GATCGGGCATATGAGTTTGCTGAACGTTGCAATGAACCTGCGGTCTGGAGTCAACTTGCAAAAGCCCAGT
TGCAGAAAGGAATGGTGAAAGAAGCCATTGATTCTTATATCAAAGCAGATGATCCTTCCTCCTACATGGA
AGTTGTTCAGGCTGCCAATACTAGTGGAAACTGGGAAGAACTGGTGAAGTACTTGCAGATGGCCCGTAAG
AAGGCTCGAGAGTCCTATGTGGAGACAGAACTGATATTCGCACTGGCTAAAACAAACCGCCTTGCAGAGT
TAGAAGAATTTATCAATGGACCAAATAATGCTCATATCCAACAAGTTGGTGACCGTTGTTATGATGAAAA
AATGTATGATGCTGCTAAGTTGTTGTACAATAATGTTTCCAATTTTGGACGTTTGGCATCTACCCTGGTT
CACCTGGGTGAATATCAGGCAGCTGTTGATGGGGCTAGGAAAGCTAACAGTACTCGAACATGGAAAGAGG
TCTGCTTCGCCTGTGTAGATGGGAAAGAATTCCGTCTTGCTCAGATGTGTGGACTTCATATTGTTGTACA
TGCAGATGAATTAGAAGAACTTATCAACTACTATCAGGATCGTGGCTATTTTGAAGAGCTGATCACCATG
TTGGAAGCAGCACTGGGACTTGAGCGAGCTCACATGGGAATGTTTACTGAATTAGCTATTCTATACTCTA
AATTTAAGCCTCAGAAAATGAGGGAGCACCTGGAGCTGTTCTGGTCTAGAGTGAATATTCCCAAGGTGCT
AAGAGCTGCAGAACAAGCTCATCTTTGGGCAGAACTGGTGTTTTTGTATGACAAGTATGAAGAATATGAT
AATGCCATAATTACCATGATGAATCATCCAACTGATGCCTGGAAAGAAGGGCAATTCAAAGATATCATTA
CCAAGGTTGCCAATGTGGAACTATACTACAGAGCAATACAGTTCTACTTAGAATTCAAGCCTCTGTTGTT
AAATGATTTGCTGATGGTGCTGTCTCCACGGTTGGATCACACTCGTGCAGTCAATTATTTCAGCAAGGTT
AAACAGCTACCACTGGTGAAACCGTATTTGCGTTCAGTTCAGAACCATAACAACAAATCTGTGAATGAAT
CATTGAACAATCTTTTTATTACAGAAGAAGATTATCAGGCTCTGCGAACATCAATAGATGCTTATGACAA
CTTTGACAATATCTCGCTTGCTCAGCGTTTGGAAAAACATGAACTCATTGAGTTCAGGAGAATTGCTGCT
TATCTCTTCAAAGGCAACAATCGCTGGAAACAGAGTGTAGAGCTGTGCAAGAAAGACAGCCTTTACAAGG
ATGCAATGCAGTATGCTTCTGAATCTAAAGATACTGAATTGGCTGAAGAACTCCTGCAGTGGTTTTTGCA
GGAAGAAAAAAGAGAGTGCTTTGGAGCTTGTCTGTTTACCTGTTACGATCTTTTAAGGCCAGATGTCGTC
CTAGAAACTGCATGGAGGCACAATATCATGGATTTTGCCATGCCCTATTTCATCCAGGTCATGAAGGAGT
ACTTGACAAAGGTGGATAAATTAGATGCTTCAGAATCACTGAGAAAAGAAGAAGAACAAGCTACAGAGAC
ACAACCCATTGTTTATGGTCAGCCCCAGTTGATGCTGACAGCAGGACCCAGTGTTGCCGTCCCTCCCCAG
GCACCTTTTGGTTATGGTTATACCGCACCACCGTATGGACAGCCACAGCCTGGCTTTGGGTACAGCATGT
GAGATGAAGCGCTGATCCTGTAGTCACCTATTTTCGTACTGAAACATCGTCTTTACCCACTTCTCAGTTT
ATAATGGGGGAAAACAGGCAACGTGTTCTTGTAACCTTTATTTCATGAAGGACTTCTTTTTGTTTCTAAC
TATAAACTTGGATCACCTATGTTAAAACCTTATTTCACATTCCACATCATTTTAGAATTTATTTTCGAAG
GGGAATAGTTTCAATGTTTTATTCACTTGGGCTTTTTTTCTTCCCCCTCTTTCTTTAAAGAACTGCTCAA
TATTCAATCTGTTGTGAAGAACCTGATTTGCACTCTGTAGTGTTTAAAGAAACAAAGAAACTCTAATATT
GAATCTCTTAAATTTAGTGTATGTAAACAGCTTACAAATACGTATTGTCTAAATGCATTTAAATCTGTTT
TATTCAAAGAAAAGCTAAAGCAAAAACACTGGCATATGACCATGCAAGACTGTCAGTGCCAACAAAGACA
ACACTAATCAGCACATCGTACACTGGATTGCAGTGCTTCCCAGATTATTGAAAAATGTTACAGACAACTT
GCCTGATTTTTAAATGAGCGTAAAAGGCCCTCTAACCTATGCAGGTTTCCCCATTATGCATATAGAAAAT
GCTAGTATGTTTTGCTCACTTCATATGTAACAGGTGCCCTTATGTTGTGCTGTATCCTGTGCTTTTTCTG
TGGGACCATTCCATTCAGGAGCAAAGAGCACCATGATTCCAATCTTGTGTGTGTTTACTAACCCTTCCCT
GAGGCTTGTGTATGTTGGATATTGTGGTGTTTTAGATCACTGAGTGTACAGAAGAGAGAAATTCAAACAA
AATATTGCTGTTCTTCAGTTTTGTTTGTGGAATTTGAAATTACTCAAATTTAAAATAAATTACTGGACTG
TGGGCGGCCGCCACCGCGGGCCCGGGATCCACCGGATCTAGATAACTGATCATAATCAGCCATACCACAT
TTGTAGAGGTTTTACTTGCTTTAAAAAACCTCCCACACCTCCCCCTGAACCTGAAACATAAAATGAATGC
AATTGTTGTTGTTAACTTGTTTATTGCAGCTTATAATGGTTACAAATAAAGCAATAGCATCACAAATTTC
ACAAATAAAGCATTTTTTTCACTGCATTCTAGTTGTGGTTTGTCCAAACTCATCAATGTATCTTAACGCG
TAAATTGTAAGCGTTAATATTTTGTTAAAATTCGCGTTAAATTTTTGTTAAATCAGCTCATTTTTTAACC
AATAGGCCGAAATCGGCAAAATCCCTTATAAATCAAAAGAATAGACCGAGATAGGGT
[37 nt withheld, positions 7688-7724]
AAAGAACGTGGACTCCAACGTCAAAGG
[49 nt withheld, positions 7752-7800]
T
[91 nt withheld, positions 7802-7892]
G
[124 nt withheld, positions 7894-8017]
CAGGTGGCACTTTTCGGGGAAATGTGCGCGGAACCCCTATTTGTTTATTTTTCTAAATACATTCAAATAT
GTATCCGCTCATGAGACAATAACCCTGATAAATGCTTCAATAATATTGAAAAAGGAAGAGTCCTGAGGCG
GAAAGAACCAGCTGTGGAATGTGTGTCAGTTAGGGTGTGGAAAGTCCCCAGGCTCCCCAGCAGGCAGAAG
TATGCAAAGCATGCATCTCAATTAGTCAGCAACCAGGTGTGGAAAGTCCCCAGGCTCCCCAGCAGGCAGA
AGTATGCAAAGCATGCATCTCAATTAGTCAGCAACCATAGTCCCGCCCCTAACTCCGCCCATCCCGCCCC
TAACTCCGCCCAGTTCCGCCCATTCTCCGCCCCATGGCTGACTAATTTTTTTTATTTATGCAGAGGCCGA
GGCCGCCTCGGCCTCTGAGCTATTCCAGAAGTAGTGAGGAGGCTTTTTTGGAGGCCTAGGCTTTTGCAAA
GATCGATCAAGAGACAGGATGAGGATCGTTTCGCATGATTGAACAAGATGGATTGCACGCAGGTTCTCCG
GCCGCTTGGGTGGAGAGGCTATTCGGCTATGACTGGGCACAACAGACAATCGGCTGCTCTGATGCCGCCG
TGTTCCGGCTGTCAGCGCAGGGGCGCCCGGTTCTTTTTGTCAAGACCGACCTGTCCGGTGCCCTGAATGA
ACTGCAAGACGAGGCAGCGCGGCTATCGTGGCTGGCCACGACGGGCGTTCCTTGCGCAGCTGTGCTCGAC
GTTGTCACTGAAGCGGGAAGGGACTGGCTGCTATTGGGCGAAGTGCCGGGGCAGGATCTCCTGTCATCTC
ACCTTGCTCCTGCCGAGAAAGTATCCATCATGGCTGATGCAATGCGGCGGCTGCATACGCTTGATCCGGC
TACCTGCCCATTCGACCACCAAGCGAAACATCGCATCGAGCGAGCACGTACTCGGATGGAAGCCGGTCTT
GTCGATCAGGATGATCTGGACGAAGAGCATCAGGGGCTCGCGCCAGCCGAACTGTTCGCCAGGCTCAAGG
CGAGCATGCCCGACGGCGAGGATCTCGTCGTGACCCATGGCGATGCCTGCTTGCCGAATATCATGGTGGA
AAATGGCCGCTTTTCTGGATTCATCGACTGTGGCCGGCTGGGTGTGGCGGACCGCTATCAGGACATAGCG
TTGGCTACCCGTGATATTGCTGAAGAGCTTGGCGGCGAATGGGCTGACCGCTTCCTCGTGCTTTACGGTA
TCGCCGCTCCCGATTCGCAGCGCATCGCCTTCTATCGCCTTCTTGACGAGTTCTTCTGAGCGGGACTCTG
GGGTTCGAAATGACCGACCAAGCGACGCCCAACCTGCCATCACGAGATTTCGATTCCACCGCCGCCTTCT
ATGAAAGGTTGGGCTTCGGAATCGTTTTCCGGGACGCCGGCTGGATGATCCTCCAGCGCGGGGATCTCAT
GCTGGAGTTCTTCGCCCACCCTAGGGGGAGGCTAACTGAAACACGGAAGGAGACAATACCGGAAGGAACC
CGCGCTATGACGGCAATAAAAAGACAGAATAAAACGCACGGTGTTGGGTCGTTTGTTCATAAACGCGGGG
TTCGGTCCCAGGGCTGGCACTCTGTCGATACCCCACCGAGACCCCATTGGGGCCAATACGCCCGCGTTTC
TTCCTTTTCCCCACCCCACCCCCCAAGTTCGGGTGAAGGCCCAGGGCTCGCAGCCAACGTCGGGGCGGCA
GGCCCTGCCATAGCCTCAGGTTACTCATATATACTTTAGATTGATTTAAAACTTCATTTTTAATTTAAAA
GGATCTAGGTGAAGATCCTTTTTGATAATCTCATGACCAAAATCCCTTAACGTGAGTTTTCGTTCCACTG
AGCGTCAGACCCCGTAGAAAAGATCAAAGGATCTTCTTGAGATCCTTTTTTTCTGCGCGTAATCTGCTGC
TTGCAAACAAAAAAACCACCGCTACCAGCGGTGGTTTGTTTGCCGGATCAAGAGCTACCAACTCTTTTTC
CGAAGGTAACTGGCTTCAGCAGAGCGCAGATACCAAATACTGTCCTTCTAGTGTAGCCGTAGTTAGGCCA
CCACTTCAAGAACTCTGTAGCACCGCCTACATACCTCGCTCTGCTAATCCTGTTACCAGTGGCTGCTGCC
AGTGGCGATAAGTCGTGTCTTACCGGGTTGGACTCAAGACGATAGTTACCGGATAAGGCGCAGCGGTCGG
GCTGAACGGGGGGTTCGTGCACACAGCCCAGCTTGGAGCGAACGACCTACACCGAACTGAGATACCTACA
GCGTGAGCTATGAGAAAGCGCCACGCTTCCCGAAGGGAGAAAGGCGGACAGGTATCCGGTAAGCGGCAGG
GTCGGAACAGGAGAGCGCACGAGGGAGCTTCCAGGGGGAAACGCCTGGTATCTTTATAGTCCTGTCGGGT
TTCGCCACCTCTGACTTGAGCGTCGATTTTTGTGATGCTCGTCAGGGGGGCGGAGCCTATGGAAAAACGC
CAGCAACGCGGCCTTTTTACGGTTCCTGGCCTTTTGCTGGCCTTTTGCTCACATGTTCTTTCCTGCGTTA
TCCCCTGATTCTGTGGATAACCGTATTACCGCCATGCAT
Features (pLannotate 1.2.2; 14 found; start..end, strand, type, name):
     61..364     +  enhancer       CMV enhancer: human cytomegalovirus immediate early enhancer
    365..568     +  promoter       CMV promoter: human cytomegalovirus (CMV) immediate early promoter
    613..1329    +  CDS            EGFP: EGFP is a basic (constitutively fluorescent) green fluorescent protein published in 1996, derived from Aequorea victoria. It is reported to be a rapidly-maturing weak dimer with moderate acid sensitivity.
   1345..6369    +  CDS            CLTC: CLH1_HUMAN - Also known as CLH17, CLTCL2, KIAA0034. Experimental evidence at protein level: Swiss-Prot protein existence level 1. Clathrin is the major protein of the polyhedral coat of coated pits and vesicles. Two different adapter protein complexes link the clathrin lattice either to the plasma membrane or to the trans- Golgi network. Acts as component of the TACC3/ch-TOG/clathrin complex proposed to contribute to stabilization of kinetochore fibers of the mitotic spindle by acting as inter-microtubule bridge (PubMed:15858577, PubMed:16968737, PubMed:21297582). The TACC3/ch-TOG/clathrin com
   7293..7315    +  misc_feature   MCS (fragment): multiple cloning site
   7327..7411    +  CDS            large T antigen (fragment): large T antigen from SV40 (simian virus 40)
   7434..7555    +  polyA_signal   SV40 poly(A) signal: SV40 polyadenylation signal
   7589..8017    -  rep_origin     f1 ori (sequence partly withheld): f1 bacteriophage origin of replication; arrow indicates direction of (+) strand synthesis
   8044..8148    +  promoter       AmpR promoter: bla
   8150..8507    +  promoter       SV40 promoter: SV40 enhancer and early promoter
   8542..9336    +  CDS            NeoR/KanR: aminoglycoside phosphotransferase from Tn5; aph(3')-II (or nptII); confers resistance to neomycin, kanamycin, and G418 (Geneticin®)
   9357..9509    +  CDS            ble (fragment): BLE_KLEPN - Experimental evidence at protein level: Swiss-Prot protein existence level 1. Binding protein with a strong affinity to the bleomycin family of antibiotics. Binds to CL990; an antimitotic-antibiotic compound. From Klebsiella pneumoniae.
   9568..9615    +  polyA_signal   HSV TK poly(A) signal: herpes simplex virus thymidine kinase polyadenylation signal (Cole and Stacy, 1985)
   9944..10532   +  rep_origin     ori: high-copy-number ColE1/pMB1/pBR322/pUC origin of replication
