[The description below was written by a language model from this plasmid's Addgene catalogue record, the feature table of its GenBank file and pLannotate feature annotations shown in this document.]
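Description:
GFP-CHC17KDP is a mammalian expression plasmid of about 10.6 kb built on the pEGFP-C1 backbone. It encodes human clathrin heavy chain (CHC17, gene CLTC) fused at its N-terminus to EGFP. The fusion is driven by the human cytomegalovirus immediate early enhancer and promoter and terminated by the SV40 polyadenylation signal. The insert was placed between BglII and SacII sites downstream of the EGFP coding sequence. The catalogue lists the insert as roughly 5.9 kb, while the annotated CLTC coding region spans about 5 kb. The additional sequence between the end of that coding region and the remnant of the multiple cloning site is unannotated, so its nature is not stated. "KDP" stands for knockdown-proof: silent mutations in the codons for amino acids 61–65 make the transcript resistant to an siRNA without altering the protein.

The plasmid is propagated in E. coli from a high-copy ColE1/pUC-type origin, and it also carries an f1 phage origin. A single Tn5 aminoglycoside phosphotransferase gene (NeoR/KanR) provides both selections. A bacterial promoter expresses it for kanamycin resistance, and the SV40 early promoter, paired with the HSV TK polyadenylation signal, expresses it for G418 selection in mammalian cells. The short large T antigen and ble hits in the feature table are fragments of backbone sequence rather than functional genes.

The construct suits knockdown-and-rescue experiments, in which endogenous clathrin heavy chain is depleted by RNAi and replaced with a fluorescent, siRNA-resistant version. The associated work concerns the TACC3/ch-TOG/clathrin complex and the stabilisation of mitotic kinetochore fibres. The two short GenBank records held alongside the full sequence cover only partial stretches and carry no feature annotation.
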