Addgene plasmid #59799: GFP-CHC17KDP
Purpose: Expresses knockdown-proof human CHC17 tagged with GFP.
Depositing lab: Stephen Royle. Depositing organization: University of Liverpool. Publication: A TACC3/ch-TOG/clathrin complex stabilises kinetochore fibres by inter-microtubule bridging. Booth DG, Hood FE, Prior IA, Royle SJ. EMBO J. 2011 Mar 2;30(5):906-19. doi: 10.1038/emboj.2011.15. Epub 2011 Feb 4. PubMed 21297582.
Backbone
  Vector backbone: pEGFP-C1
  Backbone size w/o insert (bp): 4697
  Total vector size (bp): 10646
  Vector type: Mammalian Expression
  Selectable markers: Neomycin (select with G418)
Growth in bacteria
  Bacterial resistance: Kanamycin, 50 μg/mL
  Growth temperature: 37°C
  Growth strain: XL10 Gold
  Growth instructions: On transformation of E. coli with normal protocols, colonies take longer to form and are very small. If you have trouble growing the bugs, pick a few colonies and grow at 37°C, 220rpm in 5ml aliquots of LB + Kanamycin (half-strength). If there is little growth after 18-24 h, re-seed 0.5 ml of the culture into a fresh 5 ml aliquot of LB + kanamycin (half-strength). Grow at 37 °C, 220 rpm. Repeat if necessary. Larger volumes can be obtained by normal protocols.
  Copy number: Unknown
Gene/Insert
  Gene/Insert name: CHC17 (alt names: CLTC; CHC)
  Species: H. sapiens (human)
  Insert size (bp): 5949
  Mutation: Silent mutations in amino acids 61-65 to confer siRNA resistance.
  GenBank ID: NM_001288653.1
  Entrez Gene: CLTC (a.k.a. CHC, CHC17, CLH-17, CLTCL2, Hc, MRD56)
  Promoter: CMV
  Tag / fusion protein: GFP (N terminal on backbone)
  Cloning method: Restriction Enzyme; 5′ cloning site BglII (not destroyed); 3′ cloning site SacII (not destroyed)
  Sequencing primers: 5′ pEGFP-C2_FP; 3′ pEGFP-C2_RP
Terms and licenses: Academic/Nonprofit Terms; Industry Terms: Not Available to Industry
How to cite: GFP-CHC17KDP was a gift from Stephen Royle (Addgene plasmid # 59799)
