LOCUS       Exported 304 bp ds-DNA linear SYN 02-JUN-2021
DEFINITION  Expresses knockdown-proof human CHC17 tagged with GFP. .
ACCESSION   .
VERSION     .
KEYWORDS    GFP-CHC17KDP
SOURCE      synthetic DNA construct
  ORGANISM  synthetic DNA construct
REFERENCE   1 (bases 1 to 304)
  AUTHORS   Booth DG, Hood FE, Prior IA, Royle SJ
  TITLE     A TACC3/ch-TOG/clathrin complex stabilises kinetochore fibres by
            inter-microtubule bridging.
  JOURNAL   EMBO J. 2011 Mar 2;30(5):906-19. doi: 10.1038/emboj.2011.15. Epub
            2011 Feb 4.
  PUBMED    21297582
REFERENCE   2 (bases 1 to 304)
  AUTHORS   .
  TITLE     Direct Submission
  JOURNAL   Exported Jun 2, 2021 from SnapGene Server 1.1.58
            http://www.snapgene.com
FEATURES             Location/Qualifiers
     source          1..304
                     /organism="synthetic DNA construct"
                     /mol_type="other DNA"
ORIGIN
        1 cctgaatgga atggtcccac agaaaaagca caggatacag cacaacataa gggcacctgt
       61 tacatatgaa gtgagcaaaa catactagca ttttctatat gcataatggg gaaacctgca
      121 taggttagag ggccttttac gctcatttaa aaatcaggca agttgtctgt aacatttttc
      181 aataatctgg gaagcactgc aatccagtgt acgatgtgct gattagtgtt gtctttgttg
      241 gcactgacag tcttgcatgg tcatatgcca gtgtttttgc tttagctttt ctttgaataa
      301 aaca
//
