LOCUS       Exported 595 bp ds-DNA linear SYN 02-JUN-2021
DEFINITION  Expresses knockdown-proof human CHC17 tagged with GFP. .
ACCESSION   .
VERSION     .
KEYWORDS    GFP-CHC17KDP
SOURCE      synthetic DNA construct
  ORGANISM  synthetic DNA construct
REFERENCE   1 (bases 1 to 595)
  AUTHORS   Booth DG, Hood FE, Prior IA, Royle SJ
  TITLE     A TACC3/ch-TOG/clathrin complex stabilises kinetochore fibres by
            inter-microtubule bridging.
  JOURNAL   EMBO J. 2011 Mar 2;30(5):906-19. doi: 10.1038/emboj.2011.15. Epub
            2011 Feb 4.
  PUBMED    21297582
REFERENCE   2 (bases 1 to 595)
  AUTHORS   .
  TITLE     Direct Submission
  JOURNAL   Exported Jun 2, 2021 from SnapGene Server 1.1.58
            http://www.snapgene.com
FEATURES             Location/Qualifiers
     source          1..595
                     /organism="synthetic DNA construct"
                     /mol_type="other DNA"
ORIGIN
        1 gacgagctgt acaagtccgg actcagatct atggcccaga ttctgccaat tcgttttcag
       61 gagcatctcc agctccagaa cctgggtatc aacccagcaa acattggctt cagtaccctg
      121 actatggagt ctgacaaatt catctgcatt agagaaaaag taggagagca ggcccaggtg
      181 gtaatcattg atatgaatga cccaagtaat ccgatcagac gtcctatttc agcagacagc
      241 gccatcatga atccagctag caaagtaatt gcactgaaag ctgggaaaac tcttcagatt
      301 tttaacattg aaatgaaaag taaaatgaag gctcatacca tgactgatga tgtcaccttt
      361 tggaaatgga tctctttgaa tacggttgct cttgttacgg ataatgcagt ttatcactgg
      421 agtatggaag gagagtctca gccagtgaaa atgtttgatc gccattctag ccttgcaggg
      481 tgccagatta tcaattaccg tacagatgca aaacaaaagt ggttacttct gactggtata
      541 tctgcacagc aaaatcgtgt ggtgggagct atgcagctat attctgtaga tagga
//
